Addgene plasmid #231079: pLS408
Purpose: (Empty Backbone) Minimal integrating shuttle vector depleted of restriction sites outside the polylinker region, yeast selection marker natMX6
Depositing lab: Sahand Jamal Rahi. Depositing organization: Swiss Federal Institute of Technology (EPFL). Publication: Minimal integrating shuttle vectors for Saccharomyces cerevisiae depleted of restriction sites outside the polylinker region. Scutteri L, Barth P, Rahi SJ. bioRxiv 2024.11.05.622133 10.1101/2024.11.05.622133.
Backbone
  Vector backbone: pLS408
  Backbone size (bp): 2749
  Vector type: Bacterial Expression, Yeast Expression ; Integrating
  Selectable markers: Nourseothricin (clonNAT)
Growth in bacteria
  Bacterial resistance: Ampicillin, 100 μg/mL
  Growth temperature: 37°C
  Growth strain: DH5alpha
  Copy number: High Copy
Gene/Insert
  Sequencing primers: 5′ M13 fwd; 3′ M13 rev
Terms and licenses: Academic/Nonprofit Terms; Industry Terms: Not Available to Industry
Depositor comments: Please visit https://doi.org/10.1101/2024.11.05.622133 for bioRxiv preprint.
How to cite: pLS408 was a gift from Sahand Jamal Rahi (Addgene plasmid # 231079 ; http://n2t.net/addgene:231079 ; RRID:Addgene_231079)
