[The description below was written by a language model from this plasmid's Addgene catalogue record and pLannotate feature annotations shown in this document.]
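Description:
pLS408 is a compact (2,749 bp) empty-backbone shuttle vector for Saccharomyces cerevisiae, designed as a minimal integrating plasmid from which restriction sites outside the polylinker have been removed, so that the enzymes cutting in the cloning region remain unique and usable. It is propagated in E. coli as a high-copy plasmid through a ColE1/pUC-type origin and selected with ampicillin via the bla β-lactamase gene under its own promoter. No yeast replication origin or centromere is annotated, consistent with its classification as an integrating vector: stable maintenance in yeast requires recombination into the genome. The record does not specify a built-in targeting locus, so presumably homology is supplied by the cloned insert.

The yeast marker is the natMX6 cassette, annotated here as the Ashbya gossypii TEF promoter driving a streptothricin acetyltransferase coding sequence (matched by the annotation tool to a Streptomyces homologue), followed by the A. gossypii TEF terminator. This enzyme inactivates nourseothricin (clonNAT) by acetylation. It therefore provides dominant drug selection that does not depend on auxotrophic mutations in the host strain, which makes the vector usable in prototrophic or wild strains. Upstream of the cassette lies a pUC18/19-derived multiple cloning site fragment with a short lacZα remnant. The listed M13 forward and reverse primers are used to sequence inserts placed in this polylinker. No gene of interest, expression promoter or tag is included, so users supply the complete expression unit themselves. The plasmid is intended as a streamlined cloning chassis for building constructs for chromosomal integration in budding yeast.
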