Features (pLannotate 1.2.2; 8 found; start..end, strand, type, name):
      1..64      +  promoter       AmpR promoter: bla
     65..924     +  CDS            AmpR (fragment): β-lactamase; bla; confers resistance to ampicillin, carbenicillin, and related antibiotics
    948..1536    +  rep_origin     ori: high-copy-number ColE1/pMB1/pBR322/pUC origin of replication
   1559..1603    +  misc_feature   MCS (fragment): pUC18/19 multiple cloning site
   1610..1626    +  CDS            lacZα (fragment): LacZα fragment of β-galactosidase; lacZ fragment
   1627..1970    +  promoter       TEF promoter: Ashbya gossypii TEF promoter
   1965..2543    +  CDS            sta: STA_STRLA - Experimental evidence at protein level: Swiss-Prot protein existence level 1. Involved in resistance to streptothricin, a broad-spectrum antibiotic produced by streptomycetes. Detoxifies streptothricin via acetylation of the beta amino group of the first beta-lysyl moiety of streptothricin. From Streptomyces lavendulae.
   2552..2749    +  terminator     TEF terminator: Ashbya gossypii TEF terminator
>Addgene plasmid #231079 | pLS408 | addgene full sequence | sequence record 459799 | Addgene NGS Result
TATGTATCCGCTCATGAGACAATAACCCTGATAAATGCTTCAATAATATTGAAAAAGGAAGAGTATGAGT
ATTCAACATTTCCGTGTCGCCCTTATTCCCTTTTTTGCGGCATTTTGCCTTCCTGTTTTTGCTCACCCAG
AAACGCTGGTGAAAGTAAAAGATGCAGAAGATCAGTTGGGTGCGCGAGTGGGTTACATCGAACTGGACCT
CAACAGTGGTAAGATACTAGAGAGTTTTCGCCCCGAAGAACGATTCCCAATGATGTCCACTTTTAAGGTT
CTGCTATGTGGCGCGGTATTATCCCGTATTGACGCGGGGCAAGAGCAACTAGGTCGCCGCATACACTATT
CTCAGAATGACTTGGTTGAGTATTCACCAGTCACAGAAAAGCATCTTACGGATGGCATGACAGTAAGAGA
ATTATGTAGTGCTGCCATAACGATGAGTGATAACACGGCGGCGAACTTACTTCTGACAACGATTGGAGGA
CCAAAGGAGCTAACCGCTTTTTTGCACAACATGGGGGATCATGTAACTCGCCTTGATCGTTGGGAACCAG
AGCTGAATGAAGCCATACCAAACGACGAGCGTGACACCACGATGCCTGTTGCTATGGCAACAACCTTGCG
GAAACTATTAACTGGCGAACTACTTACTCTAGCTTCCCGGCAACAGTTAATAGACTGGATGGAGGCTGAT
AAAGTTGCAGGACCACTTCTGCGCTCTGCGCTTCCGGCTGGCTGGTTTATTGCTGATAAATCTGGGGCCG
GAGAGCGTGGGTCACGCGGTATCATAGCAGCACTAGGGCCAGATGGTAAGCCCTCCCGTATCGTAGTTAT
CTACACGACGGGGAGCCAGGCAACTATGGATGAACGAAATAGACAGATCGCTGAGATAGGTGCGTCACTG
ATTAAGCATTGGTAGTAGAAAAGATCAAAGGATCTTCTTGAGATCCTTTTTTTCTGCGCGTAATCTGCTG
CTTGCAAACAAAAAAACCACCGCTACCAGCGGTGGTTTGTTTGCCGGATCAAGAGCTACCAACTCTTTTT
CCGAAGGTAACTGGCTTCAGCAGAGCGCAGATACCAAATACTGTCCTTCTAGTGTAGCCGTAGTTAGGCC
ACCACTTCAAGAACTCTGTAGCACCGCCTACATACCTCGCTCTGCTAATCCTGTTACCAGTGGCTGCTGC
CAGTGGCGATAAGTCGTGTCTTACCGGGTTGGACTCAAGACGATAGTTACCGGATAAGGCGCAGCGGTCG
GGCTGAACGGGGGGTTCGTGCACACAGCCCAGCTTGGAGCGAACGACCTACACCGAACTGAGATACCTAC
AGCGTGAGCTATGAGAAAGCGCCACGCTTCCCGAAGGGAGAAAGGCGGACAGGTATCCGGTAAGCGGCAG
GGTCGGAACAGGAGAGCGCACGAGGGAGCTTCCAGGGGGAAACGCCTGGTATCTTTATAGTCCTGTCGGG
TTTCGCCACCTCTGACTTGAGCGTCGATTTTTGTGATGCTCGTCAGGGGGGCGGAGCCTATGGAAACAGG
AAACAGCTATGACGCGCGCGAGCTCGGTACCCGGGATCCTCTAGAGTCGACCTGCAGGCATGCCCTAGGA
CTGGCCGTCGTTTTACGACATGGAGGCCCAGAATACCCTCCTTGACAGTCTTGACGTGCGCAGCTCAGGG
GCATGATGTGACTGTCGCCCGTACATTTAGCCCATACATCCCCATGTATAATCATTTGCATCCATACATT
TTGATGGCCGCACGGCGCGAAGCAAAAATTACGGCTCCTCGCTGCAGACCTGCGAGCAGGGAAACGCTCC
CCTCACAGACGCGTTGAATTGTCCCCACGCCGCGCCCCTGTAGAGAAATATAAAAGGTTAGGATTTGCCA
CTGAGGTTCTTCTTTCATATACTTCCTTTTAAAATCTTGCTAGGATACAGTTCTCACATCACATCCGAAC
ATAAACAACCATGGGAACCACTCTTGACGACACGGCTTACCGCTACCGCACCAGTGTTCCGGGGGACGCA
GAGGCAATCGAGGCACTGGATGGTTCCTTCACCACCGACACCGTATTCCGCGTCACCGCCACCGGGGACG
GCTTCACCCTGCGGGAAGTGCCAGTGGACCCGCCCCTGACCAAAGTGTTCCCCGACGACGAATCGGACGA
CGAATCGGACGACGGGGAGGACGGCGACCCGGACTCACGGACGTTCGTAGCGTATGGGGACGACGGCGAC
CTGGCGGGCTTCGTGGTCATCTCGTACTCAGCGTGGAACCGACGGCTGACCGTCGAGGACATCGAGGTAG
CCCCGGAACACCGGGGTCACGGGGTCGGGCGAGCGTTGATGGGGCTGGCGACGGAGTTCGCAGGCGAACG
GGGGGCTGGTCATCTCTGGCTGGAAGTCACCAACGTAAACGCACCCGCGATCCACGCGTACCGACGAATG
GGGTTCACCCTCTGCGGCCTGGACACCGCCCTGTACGACGGGACCGCCTCGGACGGCGAACGGCAGGCAC
TCTACATGAGTATGCCCTGCCCCTAATCAATACTGACAATAAAAAGATTCTTGTTTTCAAGAACTTGTCA
TTTGTATAGTTTTTTTATATTGTAGTTGTTCTATTTTAATCAAATGTTAGCGTGATTTATATTTTTTTTC
GCCTCGACATCATCTGCCCAGATGCGAAGTTAAGTGCGCAGAAAGTAATATCATGCGTCAATCGTATGTG
AATGATGGTCGCTATACTG
